>Addgene plasmid #183689 | SP_H6_Halo_K73T_KDEL_pBABEpu | addgene full sequence | sequence record 390365 | Addgene NGS Result
CAAACAGGATATCTGTGGTAAGCAGTTCCTGCCCCGGCTCAGGGCCAAGAACAGATGGAACAGCTGAATA
TGGGCCAAACAGGATATCTGTGGTAAGCAGTTCCTGCCCCGGCTCAGGGCCAAGAACAGATGGTCCCCAG
ATGCGGTCCAGCCCTCAGCAGTTTCTAGAGAACCATCAGATGTTTCCAGGGTGCCCCAAGGACCTGAAAT
GACCCTGTGCCTTATTTGAACTAACCAATCAGTTCGCTTCTCGCTTCTGTTCGCGCGCTTCTGCTCCCCG
AGCTCAATAAAAGAGCCCACAACCCCTCACTCGGGGCGCCAGTCCTCCGATTGACTGAGTCGCCCGGGTA
CCCGTGTATCCAATAAACCCTCTTGCAGTTGCATCCGACTTGTGGTCTCGCTGTTCCTTGGGAGGGTCTC
CTCTGAGTGATTGACTACCCGTCAGCGGGGGTCTTTCATTTGGGGGCTCGTCCGGGATCGGGAGACCCCT
GCCCAGGGACCACCGACCCACCACCGGGAGGCAAGCTGGCCAGCAACTTATCTGTGTCTGTCCGATTGTC
TAGTGTCTATGACTGATTTTATGCGCCTGCGTCGGTACTAGTTAGCTAACTAGCTCTGTATCTGGCGGAC
CCGTGGTGGAACTGACGAGTTCTGAACACCCGGCCGCAACCCTGGGAGACGTCCCAGGGACTTTGGGGGC
CGTTTTTGTGGCCCGACCTGAGGAAGGGAGTCGATGTGGAATCCGACCCCGTCAGGATATGTGGTTCTGG
TAGGAGACGAGAACCTAAAACAGTTCCCGCCTCCGTCTGAATTTTTGCTTTCGGTTTGGAACCGAAGCCG
CGCGTCTTGTCTGCTGCAGCGCTGCAGCATCGTTCTGTGTTGTCTCTGTCTGACTGTGTTTCTGTATTTG
TCTGAAAATTAGGGCCAGACTGTTACCACTCCCTTAAGTTTGACCTTAGGTCACTGGAAAGATGTCGAGC
GGATCGCTCACAACCAGTCGGTAGATGTCAAGAAGAGACGTTGGGTTACCTTCTGCTCTGCAGAATGGCC
AACCTTTAACGTCGGATGGCCGCGAGACGGCACCTTTAACCGAGACCTCATCACCCAGGTTAAGATCAAG
GTCTTTTCACCTGGCCCGCATGGACACCCAGACCAGGTCCCCTACATCGTGACCTGGGAAGCCTTGGCTT
TTGACCCCCCTCCCTGGGTCAAGCCCTTTGTACACCCTAAGCCTCCGCCTCCTCTTCCTCCATCCGCCCC
GTCTCTCCCCCTTGAACCTCCTCGTTCGACCCCGCCTCGATCCTCCCTTTATCCAGCCCTCACTCCTTCT
CTAGGCGCCGGCATGTCTGCACTTCTGATCCTAGCTCTTGTTGGAGCTGCAGTTGCTATGCACCATCATC
ATCACCATGCGGCCGCATCTCTCGAGGCAGAAATCGGTACTGGCTTTCCATTCGACCCCCATTATGTGGA
AGTCCTGGGCGAGCGCATGCACTACGTCGATGTTGGTCCGCGCGATGGCACCCCTGTGCTGTTCCTGCAC
GGTAACCCGACCTCCTCCTACGTGTGGCGCAACATCATCCCGCATGTTGCACCGACCCATCGCTGCATTG
CTCCAGACCTGATCGGTATGGGCAAATCCGACACACCAGACCTGGGTTATTTCTTCGACGACCACGTCCG
CTTCATGGATGCCTTCATCGAAGCCCTGGGTCTGGAAGAGGTCGTCCTGGTCATTCACGACTGGGGCTCC
GCTCTGGGTTTCCACTGGGCCAAGCGCAATCCAGAGCGCGTCAAAGGTATTGCATTTATGGAGTTCATCC
GCCCTATCCCGACCTGGGACGAATGGCCAGAATTTGCCCGCGAGACCTTCCAGGCCTTCCGCACCACCGA
CGTCGGCCGCAAGCTGATCATCGATCAGAACGTTTTTATCGAGGGTACGCTGCCGATGGGTGTCGTCCGC
CCGCTGACTGAAGTCGAGATGGACCATTACCGCGAGCCGTTCCTGAATCCTGTTGACCGCGAGCCACTGT
GGCGCTTCCCAAACGAGCTGCCAATCGCCGGTGAGCCAGCGAACATCGTCGCGCTGGTCGAAGAATACAT
GGACTGGCTGCACCAGTCCCCTGTCCCGAAGCTGCTGTTCTGGGGCACCCCAGGCGTTCTGATCCCACCG
GCCGAAGCCGCTCGCCTGGCCAAAAGCCTGCCTAACTGCAAGGCTGTGGACATCGGCCCGGGTCTGAATC
TGCTGCAAGAAGACAACCCGGACCTGATCGGCAGCGAGATCGCGCGCTGGCTTTCGACGGTCGACGGATC
CGCAGATCTAGCGGCCAAGGATGAGTTGTAGGAATTCGCCAGCACAGTGGTCGACCCTGTGGAATGTGTG
TCAGTTAGGGTGTGGAAAGTCCCCAGGCTCCCCAGCAGGCAGAAGTATGCAAAGCATGCATCTCAATTAG
TCAGCAACCAGGTGTGGAAAGTCCCCAGGCTCCCCAGCAGGCAGAAGTATGCAAAGCATGCATCTCAATT
AGTCAGCAACCATAGTCCCGCCCCTAACTCCGCCCATCCCGCCCCTAACTCCGCCCAGTTCCGCCCATTC
TCCGCCCCATGGCTGACTAATTTTTTTTATTTATGCAGAGGCCGAGGCCGCCTCGGCCTCTGAGCTATTC
CAGAAGTAGTGAGGAGGCTTTTTTGGAGGCCTAGGCTTTTGCAAAAAGCTTACCATGACCGAGTACAAGC
CCACGGTGCGCCTCGCCACCCGCGACGACGTCCCCAGGGCCGTACGCACCCTCGCCGCCGCGTTCGCCGA
CTACCCCGCCACGCGCCACACCGTCGATCCGGACCGCCACATCGAGCGGGTCACCGAGCTGCAAGAACTC
TTCCTCACGCGCGTCGGGCTCGACATCGGCAAGGTGTGGGTCGCGGACGACGGCGCCGCGGTGGCGGTCT
GGACCACGCCGGAGAGCGTCGAAGCGGGGGCGGTGTTCGCCGAGATCGGCCCGCGCATGGCCGAGTTGAG
CGGTTCCCGGCTGGCCGCGCAGCAACAGATGGAAGGCCTCCTGGCGCCGCACCGGCCCAAGGAGCCCGCG
TGGTTCCTGGCCACCGTCGGCGTCTCGCCCGACCACCAGGGCAAGGGTCTGGGCAGCGCCGTCGTGCTCC
CCGGAGTGGAGGCGGCCGAGCGCGCCGGGGTGCCCGCCTTCCTGGAGACCTCCGCGCCCCGCAACCTCCC
CTTCTACGAGCGGCTCGGCTTCACCGTCACCGCCGACGTCGAGGTGCCCGAAGGACCGCGCACCTGGTGC
ATGACCCGCAAGCCCGGTGCCTGACGCCCGCCCCACGACCCGCAGCGCCCGACCGAAAGGAGCGCACGAC
CCCATGCATCGATAAAATAAAAGATTTTATTTAGTCTCCAGAAAAAGGGGGGAATGAAAGACCCCACCTG
TAGGTTTGGCAAGCTAGCTTAAGTAACGCCATTTTGCAAGGCATGGAAAAATACATAACTGAGAATAGAG
AAGTTCAGATCAAGGTCAGGAACAGATGGAACAGCTGAATATGGGCCAAACAGGATATCTGTGGTAAGCA
GTTCCTGCCCCGGCTCAGGGCCAAGAACAGATGGAACAGCTGAATATGGGCCAAACAGGATATCTGTGGT
AAGCAGTTCCTGCCCCGGCTCAGGGCCAAGAACAGATGGTCCCCAGATGCGGTCCAGCCCTCAGCAGTTT
CTAGAGAACCATCAGATGTTTCCAGGGTGCCCCAAGGACCTGAAATGACCCTGTGCCTTATTTGAACTAA
CCAATCAGTTCGCTTCTCGCTTCTGTTCGCGCGCTTCTGCTCCCCGAGCTCAATAAAAGAGCCCACAACC
CCTCACTCGGGGCGCCAGTCCTCCGATTGACTGAGTCGCCCGGGTACCCGTGTATCCAATAAACCCTCTT
GCAGTTGCATCCGACTTGTGGTCTCGCTGTTCCTTGGGAGGGTCTCCTCTGAGTGATTGACTACCCGTCA
GCGGGGGTCTTTCACATGCAGCATGTATCAAAATTAATTTGGTTTTTTTTCTTAAGTATTTACATTAAAT
GGCCATAGTTGCATTAATGAATCGGCCAACGCGCGGGGAGAGGCGGTTTGCGTATTGGGCGCTCTTCCGC
TTCCTCGCTCACTGACTCGCTGCGCTCGGTCGTTCGGCTGCGGCGAGCGGTATCAGCTCACTCAAAGGCG
GTAATACGGTTATCCACAGAATCAGGGGATAACGCAGGAAAGAACATGTGAGCAAAAGGCCAGCAAAAGG
CCAGGAACCGTAAAAAGGCCGCGTTGCTGGCGTTTTTCCATAGGCTCCGCCCCCCTGACGAGCATCACAA
AAATCGACGCTCAAGTCAGAGGTGGCGAAACCCGACAGGACTATAAAGATACCAGGCGTTTCCCCCTGGA
AGCTCCCTCGTGCGCTCTCCTGTTCCGACCCTGCCGCTTACCGGATACCTGTCCGCCTTTCTCCCTTCGG
GAAGCGTGGCGCTTTCTCATAGCTCACGCTGTAGGTATCTCAGTTCGGTGTAGGTCGTTCGCTCCAAGCT
GGGCTGTGTGCACGAACCCCCCGTTCAGCCCGACCGCTGCGCCTTATCCGGTAACTATCGTCTTGAGTCC
AACCCGGTAAGACACGACTTATCGCCACTGGCAGCAGCCACTGGTAACAGGATTAGCAGAGCGAGGTATG
TAGGCGGTGCTACAGAGTTCTTGAAGTGGTGGCCTAACTACGGCTACACTAGAAGAACAGTATTTGGTAT
CTGCGCTCTGCTGAAGCCAGTTACCTTCGGAAAAAGAGTTGGTAGCTCTTGATCCGGCAAACAAACCACC
GCTGGTAGCGGTGGTTTTTTTGTTTGCAAGCAGCAGATTACGCGCAGAAAAAAAGGATCTCAAGAAGATC
CTTTGATCTTTTCTACGGGGTCTGACGCTCAGTGGAACGAAAACTCACGTTAAGGGATTTTGGTCATGAG
ATTATCAAAAAGGATCTTCACCTAGATCCTTTTGCGGCCGCAAATCAATCTAAAGTATATATGAGTAAAC
TTGGTCTGACAGTTACCAATGCTTAATCAGTGAGGCACCTATCTCAGCGATCTGTCTATTTCGTTCATCC
ATAGTTGCCTGACTCCCCGTCGTGTAGATAACTACGATACGGGAGGGCTTACCATCTGGCCCCAGTGCTG
CAATGATACCGCGAGACCCACGCTCACCGGCTCCAGATTTATCAGCAATAAACCAGCCAGCCGGAAGGGC
CGAGCGCAGAAGTGGTCCTGCAACTTTATCCGCCTCCATCCAGTCTATTAATTGTTGCCGGGAAGCTAGA
GTAAGTAGTTCGCCAGTTAATAGTTTGCGCAACGTTGTTGCCATTGCTACAGGCATCGTGGTGTCACGCT
CGTCGTTTGGTATGGCTTCATTCAGCTCCGGTTCCCAACGATCAAGGCGAGTTACATGATCCCCCATGTT
GTGCAAAAAAGCGGTTAGCTCCTTCGGTCCTCCGATCGTTGTCAGAAGTAAGTTGGCCGCAGTGTTATCA
CTCATGGTTATGGCAGCACTGCATAATTCTCTTACTGTCATGCCATCCGTAAGATGCTTTTCTGTGACTG
GTGAGTACTCAACCAAGTCATTCTGAGAATAGTGTATGCGGCGACCGAGTTGCTCTTGCCCGGCGTCAAT
ACGGGATAATACCGCGCCACATAGCAGAACTTTAAAAGTGCTCATCATTGGAAAACGTTCTTCGGGGCGA
AAACTCTCAAGGATCTTACCGCTGTTGAGATCCAGTTCGATGTAACCCACTCGTGCACCCAACTGATCTT
CAGCATCTTTTACTTTCACCAGCGTTTCTGGGTGAGCAAAAACAGGAAGGCAAAATGCCGCAAAAAAGGG
AATAAGGGCGACACGGAAATGTTGAATACTCATACTCTTCCTTTTTCAATATTATTGAAGCATTTATCAG
GGTTATTGTCTCATGAGCGGATACATATTTGAATGTATTTAGAAAAATAAACAAATAGGGGTTCCGCGCA
CATTTCCCCGAAAAGTGCCACCTGCAGCCTGAATATGGGC
Features (pLannotate 1.2.2; 13 found; start..end, strand, type, name):
    582..856     +  misc_feature   MESV Ψ (fragment): packaging signal of murine embryonic stem cell virus
    923..1339    +  CDS            gag (truncated): truncated Moloney murine leukemia virus (MMLV) gag gene lacking the start codon
   1343..1387    +  CDS            preprotrypsin leader: leader sequence from mouse preprotrypsin
   1426..2304    +  CDS            HaloTag®: modified bacterial dehalogenase that forms covalent bonds with chloroalkane derivatives
   2376..2705    +  promoter       SV40 promoter: SV40 enhancer and early promoter
   2715..3314    +  CDS            PuroR: puromycin N-acetyltransferase; pac from Streptomyces alboniger; confers resistance to puromycin
   3413..3534    +  LTR            3' LTR (ΔU3) (fragment): self-inactivating 3' long terminal repeat (LTR) from Moloney murine leukemia virus
   3535..4004    +  LTR            LTR: long terminal repeat from Moloney murine leukemia virus
   4070..4122    -  CDS            lacI (fragment): lac repressor; lacI; The lac repressor binds to the lac operator to inhibit transcription in E. coli. This inhibition can be relieved by adding lactose or isopropyl-β-D-thiogalactopyranoside (IPTG).
   4305..4893    -  rep_origin     ori: high-copy-number ColE1/pMB1/pBR322/pUC origin of replication
   5053..5913    -  CDS            AmpR: β-lactamase; bla; confers resistance to ampicillin, carbenicillin, and related antibiotics
   5914..6018    -  promoter       AmpR promoter: bla
   6049..458     +  LTR            LTR (across the origin): long terminal repeat from Moloney murine leukemia virus
