[The description below was written by a language model from this plasmid's Addgene catalogue record and pLannotate feature annotations shown in this document.]
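Description:
SP_H6_Halo_K73T_KDEL_pBABEpu is a gammaretroviral expression plasmid of about 6.1 kb built on the pBABEpu (pBABE-puro) backbone, made to deliver an endoplasmic reticulum-targeted, metastable HaloTag variant into mammalian cells. In bacteria it is maintained through a high-copy ColE1/pUC-type origin and an ampicillin resistance gene (β-lactamase with its own promoter). The retroviral portion is framed by Moloney murine leukemia virus long terminal repeats. The 5' LTR spans the numbering origin and is followed by a packaging signal and a truncated gag segment lacking its start codon, which together allow the transcript to be encapsidated when packaging functions are supplied in trans. A short stretch next to the 3' LTR was annotated as a ΔU3 fragment, but it abuts a full LTR annotation, so the record does not clearly indicate a self-inactivating design.

The payload lies directly downstream of gag and has no annotated internal promoter, so it is presumably transcribed from the 5' LTR, as is usual for pBABE vectors. It begins with a mouse preprotrypsin leader that serves as a signal peptide for ER import. The HaloTag coding sequence follows, a modified bacterial dehalogenase that bonds covalently to chloroalkane ligands, here carrying the K73T mutation. The construct name also indicates a hexahistidine tag (H6) between leader and HaloTag and a C-terminal KDEL ER-retention motif, although neither is separately annotated in the feature table. Downstream, an SV40 enhancer/early promoter drives puromycin N-acetyltransferase for selection of transduced cells. According to the record, the destabilised HaloK73T acts as a folding sensor in the ER, and the associated study concerns stress-induced protein disaggregation in that compartment.
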