Addgene plasmid #183689: SP_H6_Halo_K73T_KDEL_pBABEpu
Purpose: Retroviral expression of ER-targeted metastable Halotag/folding sensor (HaloK73T)
Depositing lab: Edward Avezov. Depositing organization: University of Cambridge. Publication: Stress-induced protein disaggregation in the endoplasmic reticulum catalysed by BiP. Melo EP, Konno T, Farace I, Awadelkareem MA, Skov LR, Teodoro F, Sancho TP, Paton AW, Paton JC, Fares M, Paulo PMR, Zhang X, Avezov E. Nat Commun. 2022 May 6;13(1):2501. doi: 10.1038/s41467-022-30238-2. PubMed 35523806.
Backbone
  Vector backbone: pBABEpu
  Vector type: Retroviral
  Selectable markers: Puromycin
Growth in bacteria
  Bacterial resistance: Ampicillin, 100 μg/mL
  Growth temperature: 37°C
  Growth strain: NEB Stable
  Copy number: Unknown
Gene/Insert
  Gene/Insert name: ER Halo(K73T)
  Species: Bacterial
  Mutation: K73T in Halotag
  Cloning method: Gibson Cloning
Terms and licenses: Academic/Nonprofit Terms; Industry Terms: Not Available to Industry
How to cite: SP_H6_Halo_K73T_KDEL_pBABEpu was a gift from Edward Avezov (Addgene plasmid # 183689 ; http://n2t.net/addgene:183689 ; RRID:Addgene_183689)
